Addgene plasmid #211444: pcDNA3-C17orf53_1-241-mVen
Purpose: mammalian expression of the N-terminal amino acids 1-241 of human C17orf53 C-terminally fused to mVenus
Depositing lab: Helmut Pospiech. Depositing organization: Leibniz Institute on Aging - Fritz Lipmann Institute (FLI).
Backbone
  Vector backbone: pcDNA3-mVen
  Vector type: Mammalian Expression
Growth in bacteria
  Bacterial resistance: Ampicillin, 100 μg/mL
  Growth temperature: 37°C
  Growth strain: DH5alpha
  Copy number: High Copy
Gene/Insert
  Gene/Insert name: C17orf53 (alt names: HROB; MCM8IP)
  Species: H. sapiens (human)
  Mutation: Deletion of aa 242-646
  Entrez Gene: HROB (a.k.a. C17orf53, MCM8IP)
  Tag / fusion protein: mVenus (C terminal on insert)
  Cloning method: Restriction Enzyme; 5′ cloning site EcoRI (not destroyed); 3′ cloning site XhoI (not destroyed)
Terms and licenses: Academic/Nonprofit Terms; Industry Terms: Not Available to Industry
Depositor comments: generated by Sheikh Anika Rahman (Leibniz Institute on Aging - Fritz Lipmann Institute, D-07745 Jena, Germany)
How to cite: pcDNA3-C17orf53_1-241-mVen was a gift from Helmut Pospiech (Addgene plasmid # 211444 ; http://n2t.net/addgene:211444 ; RRID:Addgene_211444)
