[The description below was written by a language model from this plasmid's Addgene catalogue record and pLannotate feature annotations shown in this document.]
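Description:
pcDNA3-C17orf53_1-241-mVen is a mammalian expression plasmid built on a pcDNA3-mVen backbone. It produces an N-terminal fragment of the human protein C17orf53 (also known as HROB or MCM8IP) fused at its C terminus to the yellow fluorescent protein mVenus. In bacteria it is maintained as a high-copy plasmid through a ColE1/pUC-type origin and selected with ampicillin via the β-lactamase gene and its own promoter. An f1 origin is also present. For mammalian cells the backbone carries a neomycin phosphotransferase cassette driven by the SV40 enhancer/early promoter and terminated by the SV40 poly(A) signal, which would allow G418 selection of stable transfectants. The short ble, lacI, lac promoter/operator, bom and truncated HIV-1 LTR annotations are fragments and appear to be backbone remnants or annotation matches rather than functional parts.

The expression unit consists of the human CMV immediate early enhancer and promoter, the HROB coding fragment for amino acids 1–241 (residues 242–646 are deleted), a short linker region, the mammalian codon-optimised monomeric mVenus (Venus carrying A206K), and the bovine growth hormone polyadenylation signal. The insert was cloned between EcoRI and XhoI sites, both of which remain intact. T7 and SP6 promoters flank the fusion, as is usual for pcDNA3, and can serve for in vitro transcription or as sequencing primer sites.

HROB is a DNA-binding protein that recruits the MCM8–MCM9 helicase complex to sites of DNA damage during homologous recombination. This truncation construct is therefore suited to visualising the N-terminal portion in live or fixed cells. It could also help map which regions of the protein govern localisation or interactions, although the record states only mammalian expression as its purpose.
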