Features (pLannotate 1.2.2; 22 found; start..end, strand, type, name):
     39..91      -  misc_feature   bom (fragment): basis of mobility region from pBR322
    246..625     +  enhancer       CMV enhancer: human cytomegalovirus immediate early enhancer
    626..829     +  promoter       CMV promoter: human cytomegalovirus (CMV) immediate early promoter
    825..858     +  LTR            5' LTR (truncated) (fragment): truncated 5' long terminal repeat (LTR) from HIV-1
    874..892     +  promoter       T7 promoter: promoter for bacteriophage T7 RNA polymerase
    956..1678    +  CDS            HROB (fragment): HROB_HUMAN - Also known as C17orf53. Experimental evidence at protein level: Swiss-Prot protein existence level 1. DNA-binding protein involved in homologous recombination that acts by recruiting the MCM8-MCM9 helicase complex to sites of DNA damage to promote DNA repair synthesis. From Homo sapiens (Human).
   1709..2428    +  CDS            mVenus: Venus YFP with monomerizing A206K mutation (Nagai et al., 2002; Kremers et al., 2006) mammalian codon-optimized
   2438..2456    -  promoter       SP6 promoter: promoter for bacteriophage SP6 RNA polymerase
   2482..2706    +  polyA_signal   bGH poly(A) signal: bovine growth hormone polyadenylation signal
   2710..2731    +  promoter       SV40 promoter (fragment): SV40 enhancer and early promoter
   2752..3180    +  rep_origin     f1 ori (sequence partly withheld): f1 bacteriophage origin of replication; arrow indicates direction of (+) strand synthesis
   3194..3523    +  promoter       SV40 promoter: SV40 enhancer and early promoter
   3590..4381    +  CDS            neo: KKA2_KLEPN - Also known as kan, nptII. Experimental evidence at protein level: Swiss-Prot protein existence level 1. Resistance to kanamycin, neomycin, paromomycin, ribostamycin, butirosin and gentamicin B. From Klebsiella pneumoniae.
   4405..4563    +  CDS            ble (fragment): BLE_KLEPN - Experimental evidence at protein level: Swiss-Prot protein existence level 1. Binding protein with a strong affinity to the bleomycin family of antibiotics. Binds to CL990; an antimitotic-antibiotic compound. From Klebsiella pneumoniae.
   4558..4679    +  polyA_signal   SV40 poly(A) signal: SV40 polyadenylation signal
   4752..4768    -  protein_bind   lac operator: The lac repressor binds to the lac operator to inhibit transcription in E. coli. This inhibition can be relieved by adding lactose or isopropyl-β-D-thiogalactopyranoside (IPTG). lac repressor encoded by lacI
   4776..4806    -  promoter       lac promoter: promoter for the E. coli lac operon
   4821..4842    -  protein_bind   CAP binding site: CAP binding activates transcription in the presence of cAMP. E. coli catabolite activator protein
   4855..4947    -  CDS            lacI (fragment): lac repressor; lacI; The lac repressor binds to the lac operator to inhibit transcription in E. coli. This inhibition can be relieved by adding lactose or isopropyl-β-D-thiogalactopyranoside (IPTG).
   5130..5718    -  rep_origin     ori: high-copy-number ColE1/pMB1/pBR322/pUC origin of replication
   5889..6749    -  CDS            AmpR: β-lactamase; bla; confers resistance to ampicillin, carbenicillin, and related antibiotics
   6750..6854    -  promoter       AmpR promoter: bla
>Addgene plasmid #211444 | pcDNA3-C17orf53_1-241-mVen | addgene full sequence | sequence record 419266 | Addgene NGS Result
CACCTGACGTCGACGGATCGGGAGATCTCCCGATCCCCTATGGTGCACTCTCAGTACAATCTGCTCTGAT
GCCGCATAGTTAAGCCAGTATCTGCTCCCTGCTTGTGTGTTGGAGGTCGCTGAGTAGTGCGCGAGCAAAA
TTTAAGCTACAACAAGGCAAGGCTTGACCGACAATTGCATGAAGAATCTGCTTAGGGTTAGGCGTTTTGC
GCTGCTTCGCGATGTACGGGCCAGATATACGCGTTGACATTGATTATTGACTAGTTATTAATAGTAATCA
ATTACGGGGTCATTAGTTCATAGCCCATATATGGAGTTCCGCGTTACATAACTTACGGTAAATGGCCCGC
CTGGCTGACCGCCCAACGACCCCCGCCCATTGACGTCAATAATGACGTATGTTCCCATAGTAACGCCAAT
AGGGACTTTCCATTGACGTCAATGGGTGGAGTATTTACGGTAAACTGCCCACTTGGCAGTACATCAAGTG
TATCATATGCCAAGTACGCCCCCTATTGACGTCAATGACGGTAAATGGCCCGCCTGGCATTATGCCCAGT
ACATGACCTTATGGGACTTTCCTACTTGGCAGTACATCTACGTATTAGTCATCGCTATTACCATGGTGAT
GCGGTTTTGGCAGTACATCAATGGGCGTGGATAGCGGTTTGACTCACGGGGATTTCCAAGTCTCCACCCC
ATTGACGTCAATGGGAGTTTGTTTTGGCACCAAAATCAACGGGACTTTCCAAAATGTCGTAACAACTCCG
CCCCATTGACGCAAATGGGCGGTAGGCGTGTACGGTGGGAGGTCTATATAAGCAGAGCTCTCTGGCTAAC
TAGAGAACCCACTGCTTACTGGCTTATCGAAATTAATACGACTCACTATAGGGAGACCCAAGCTTGGTAC
CGAGCTCGGATCCACTAGTAACGGCCGCCAGTGTGCTGGAATTCTATGGCGTGCAGTTTGCAGAAGCTGT
TTGCTGTGGAAGAGGAGTTTGAAGATGAGGATTTCTTGTCTGCTGTGGAGGATGCAGAGAACCGGTTTAC
TGGCTCACTGCCTGTGAATGCTGGGCGCCTGAGACCTGTCTCTTCTAGGCCACAGGAGACTGTGCAGGCA
CAGTCCTCCAGGCTGCTGCTGTTACACCCCACTGCTCCCTCAGAGGCTTTGGGCCTGCCAGACTTGGACC
TCTGCCTCCCTGCCTCCAGCACGCCCAGTGCTGACAGCCGTCCATCATGCATAGGAGCAGCTCCCCTAAG
GCCTGTCTCTACTTCCAGCAGCTGGATTGGCAATCAGAGAAGAGTGACAGTGACAGAAGTGCTCAGAGAG
ACAGCAAGACCTCAGTCCTCAGCCTTACACCCCCTACTCACCTTTGAGAGCCAACAGCAGCAAGTTGGTG
GCTTTGAGGGGCCTGAACAAGACGAATTTGATAAAGTCCTGGCAAGCATGGAGTTGGAGGAGCCTGGCAT
GGAGCTGGAATGTGGAGTCAGCAGTGAGGCCATACCAATCCTGCCTGCCCAGCAGCGGGAGGGTTCAGTA
TTGGCTAAAAAAGCCCGGGTAGTTGATCTGAGTGGATCTTGCCAGAAGGGGCCTGTGCCTGCCATCCACA
AAGCGGGTATCATGTCCGCCCAGGATGAGTCTCTAGATCCTGTCATCCAATGTAGGACTCCACGACCCCT
CGAGCATGCATCTAGACCGGTCGCCACCATGGTGAGCAAGGGCGAGGAGCTGTTCACCGGGGTGGTGCCC
ATCCTGGTCGAGCTGGACGGCGACGTAAACGGCCACAAGTTCAGCGTGTCCGGCGAGGGCGAGGGCGATG
CCACCTACGGCAAGCTGACCCTGAAGCTGATCTGCACCACCGGCAAGCTGCCCGTGCCCTGGCCCACCCT
CGTGACCACCCTGGGCTACGGCCTGCAGTGCTTCGCCCGCTACCCCGACCACATGAAGCAGCACGACTTC
TTCAAGTCCGCCATGCCCGAAGGCTACGTCCAGGAGCGCACCATCTTCTTCAAGGACGACGGCAACTACA
AGACCCGCGCCGAGGTGAAGTTCGAGGGCGACACCCTGGTGAACCGCATCGAGCTGAAGGGCATCGACTT
CAAGGAGGACGGCAACATCCTGGGGCACAAGCTGGAGTACAACTACAACAGCCACAACGTCTATATCACC
GCCGACAAGCAGAAGAACGGCATCAAGGCCAACTTCAAGATCCGCCACAACATCGAGGACGGCGGCGTGC
AGCTCGCCGACCACTACCAGCAGAACACCCCCATCGGCGACGGCCCCGTGCTGCTGCCCGACAACCACTA
CCTGAGCTACCAGTCCAAGCTGAGCAAAGACCCCAACGAGAAGCGCGATCACATGGTCCTGCTGGAGTTC
GTGACCGCCGCCGGGATCACTCTCGGCATGGACGAGCTGTACAAGTAAGGGCCCTATTCTATAGTGTCAC
CTAAATGCTAGAGCTCGCTGATCAGCCTCGACTGTGCCTTCTAGTTGCCAGCCATCTGTTGTTTGCCCCT
CCCCCGTGCCTTCCTTGACCCTGGAAGGTGCCACTCCCACTGTCCTTTCCTAATAAAATGAGGAAATTGC
ATCGCATTGTCTGAGTAGGTGTCATTCTATTCTGGGGGGTGGGGTGGGGCAGGACAGCAAGGGGGAGGAT
TGGGAAGACAATAGCAGGCATGCTGGGGATGCGGTGGGCTCTATGGCTTCTGAGGCGGAAAGAACCAGCT
GGGGCTCTAGGGGGTATCCCC
[124 nt withheld, positions 2752-2875]
C
[91 nt withheld, positions 2877-2967]
A
[49 nt withheld, positions 2969-3017]
CCTTTGACGTTGGAGTCCACGTTCTTT
[37 nt withheld, positions 3045-3081]
ACCCTATCTCGGTCTATTCTTTTGATTTATAAGGGATTTTGCCGATTTCGGCCTATTGGTTAAAAAATGA
GCTGATTTAACAAAAATTTAACGCGAATTAATTCTGTGGAATGTGTGTCAGTTAGGGTGTGGAAAGTCCC
CAGGCTCCCCAGCAGGCAGAAGTATGCAAAGCATGCATCTCAATTAGTCAGCAACCAGGTGTGGAAAGTC
CCCAGGCTCCCCAGCAGGCAGAAGTATGCAAAGCATGCATCTCAATTAGTCAGCAACCATAGTCCCGCCC
CTAACTCCGCCCATCCCGCCCCTAACTCCGCCCAGTTCCGCCCATTCTCCGCCCCATGGCTGACTAATTT
TTTTTATTTATGCAGAGGCCGAGGCCGCCTCTGCCTCTGAGCTATTCCAGAAGTAGTGAGGAGGCTTTTT
TGGAGGCCTAGGCTTTTGCAAAAAGCTCCCGGGAGCTTGTATATCCATTTTCGGATCTGATCAAGAGACA
GGATGAGGATCGTTTCGCATGATTGAACAAGATGGATTGCACGCAGGTTCTCCGGCCGCTTGGGTGGAGA
GGCTATTCGGCTATGACTGGGCACAACAGACAATCGGCTGCTCTGATGCCGCCGTGTTCCGGCTGTCAGC
GCAGGGGCGCCCGGTTCTTTTTGTCAAGACCGACCTGTCCGGTGCCCTGAATGAACTGCAGGACGAGGCA
GCGCGGCTATCGTGGCTGGCCACGACGGGCGTTCCTTGCGCAGCTGTGCTCGACGTTGTCACTGAAGCGG
GAAGGGACTGGCTGCTATTGGGCGAAGTGCCGGGGCAGGATCTCCTGTCATCTCACCTTGCTCCTGCCGA
GAAAGTATCCATCATGGCTGATGCAATGCGGCGGCTGCATACGCTTGATCCGGCTACCTGCCCATTCGAC
CACCAAGCGAAACATCGCATCGAGCGAGCACGTACTCGGATGGAAGCCGGTCTTGTCGATCAGGATGATC
TGGACGAAGAGCATCAGGGGCTCGCGCCAGCCGAACTGTTCGCCAGGCTCAAGGCGCGCATGCCCGACGG
CGAGGATCTCGTCGTGACCCATGGCGATGCCTGCTTGCCGAATATCATGGTGGAAAATGGCCGCTTTTCT
GGATTCATCGACTGTGGCCGGCTGGGTGTGGCGGACCGCTATCAGGACATAGCGTTGGCTACCCGTGATA
TTGCTGAAGAGCTTGGCGGCGAATGGGCTGACCGCTTCCTCGTGCTTTACGGTATCGCCGCTCCCGATTC
GCAGCGCATCGCCTTCTATCGCCTTCTTGACGAGTTCTTCTGAGCGGGACTCTGGGGTTCGAAATGACCG
ACCAAGCGACGCCCAACCTGCCATCACGAGATTTCGATTCCACCGCCGCCTTCTATGAAAGGTTGGGCTT
CGGAATCGTTTTCCGGGACGCCGGCTGGATGATCCTCCAGCGCGGGGATCTCATGCTGGAGTTCTTCGCC
CACCCCAACTTGTTTATTGCAGCTTATAATGGTTACAAATAAAGCAATAGCATCACAAATTTCACAAATA
AAGCATTTTTTTCACTGCATTCTAGTTGTGGTTTGTCCAAACTCATCAATGTATCTTATCATGTCTGTAT
ACCGTCGACCTCTAGCTAGAGCTTGGCGTAATCATGGTCATAGCTGTTTCCTGTGTGAAATTGTTATCCG
CTCACAATTCCACACAACATACGAGCCGGAAGCATAAAGTGTAAAGCCTGGGGTGCCTAATGAGTGAGCT
AACTCACATTAATTGCGTTGCGCTCACTGCCCGCTTTCCAGTCGGGAAACCTGTCGTGCCAGCTGCATTA
ATGAATCGGCCAACGCGCGGGGAGAGGCGGTTTGCGTATTGGGCGCTCTTCCGCTTCCTCGCTCACTGAC
TCGCTGCGCTCGGTCGTTCGGCTGCGGCGAGCGGTATCAGCTCACTCAAAGGCGGTAATACGGTTATCCA
CAGAATCAGGGGATAACGCAGGAAAGAACATGTGAGCAAAAGGCCAGCAAAAGGCCAGGAACCGTAAAAA
GGCCGCGTTGCTGGCGTTTTTCCATAGGCTCCGCCCCCCTGACGAGCATCACAAAAATCGACGCTCAAGT
CAGAGGTGGCGAAACCCGACAGGACTATAAAGATACCAGGCGTTTCCCCCTGGAAGCTCCCTCGTGCGCT
CTCCTGTTCCGACCCTGCCGCTTACCGGATACCTGTCCGCCTTTCTCCCTTCGGGAAGCGTGGCGCTTTC
TCATAGCTCACGCTGTAGGTATCTCAGTTCGGTGTAGGTCGTTCGCTCCAAGCTGGGCTGTGTGCACGAA
CCCCCCGTTCAGCCCGACCGCTGCGCCTTATCCGGTAACTATCGTCTTGAGTCCAACCCGGTAAGACACG
ACTTATCGCCACTGGCAGCAGCCACTGGTAACAGGATTAGCAGAGCGAGGTATGTAGGCGGTGCTACAGA
GTTCTTGAAGTGGTGGCCTAACTACGGCTACACTAGAAGAACAGTATTTGGTATCTGCGCTCTGCTGAAG
CCAGTTACCTTCGGAAAAAGAGTTGGTAGCTCTTGATCCGGCAAACAAACCACCGCTGGTAGCGGTGGTT
TTTTTGTTTGCAAGCAGCAGATTACGCGCAGAAAAAAAGGATCTCAAGAAGATCCTTTGATCTTTTCTAC
GGGGTCTGACGCTCAGTGGAACGAAAACTCACGTTAAGGGATTTTGGTCATGAGATTATCAAAAAGGATC
TTCACCTAGATCCTTTTAAATTAAAAATGAAGTTTTAAATCAATCTAAAGTATATATGAGTAAACTTGGT
CTGACAGTTACCAATGCTTAATCAGTGAGGCACCTATCTCAGCGATCTGTCTATTTCGTTCATCCATAGT
TGCCTGACTCCCCGTCGTGTAGATAACTACGATACGGGAGGGCTTACCATCTGGCCCCAGTGCTGCAATG
ATACCGCGAGACCCACGCTCACCGGCTCCAGATTTATCAGCAATAAACCAGCCAGCCGGAAGGGCCGAGC
GCAGAAGTGGTCCTGCAACTTTATCCGCCTCCATCCAGTCTATTAATTGTTGCCGGGAAGCTAGAGTAAG
TAGTTCGCCAGTTAATAGTTTGCGCAACGTTGTTGCCATTGCTACAGGCATCGTGGTGTCACGCTCGTCG
TTTGGTATGGCTTCATTCAGCTCCGGTTCCCAACGATCAAGGCGAGTTACATGATCCCCCATGTTGTGCA
AAAAAGCGGTTAGCTCCTTCGGTCCTCCGATCGTTGTCAGAAGTAAGTTGGCCGCAGTGTTATCACTCAT
GGTTATGGCAGCACTGCATAATTCTCTTACTGTCATGCCATCCGTAAGATGCTTTTCTGTGACTGGTGAG
TACTCAACCAAGTCATTCTGAGAATAGTGTATGCGGCGACCGAGTTGCTCTTGCCCGGCGTCAATACGGG
ATAATACCGCGCCACATAGCAGAACTTTAAAAGTGCTCATCATTGGAAAACGTTCTTCGGGGCGAAAACT
CTCAAGGATCTTACCGCTGTTGAGATCCAGTTCGATGTAACCCACTCGTGCACCCAACTGATCTTCAGCA
TCTTTTACTTTCACCAGCGTTTCTGGGTGAGCAAAAACAGGAAGGCAAAATGCCGCAAAAAAGGGAATAA
GGGCGACACGGAAATGTTGAATACTCATACTCTTCCTTTTTCAATATTATTGAAGCATTTATCAGGGTTA
TTGTCTCATGAGCGGATACATATTTGAATGTATTTAGAAAAATAAACAAATAGGGGTTCCGCGCACATTT
CCCCGAAAAGTGC
